>Addgene plasmid #63359 | pFusX3-14 | depositor partial sequence | sequence record 105236 | pFusX3_ATC
AGTCTTAAGCGTCTCCATGGCCTGACCCCGGACCAAGTGGTGGCTATCGCCAGCAACATTGGCGGCAAGC
AAGCGCTCGAAACGGTGCAGCGGCTGTTGCCGGTGCTGTGCCAGGACCATGGCCTCACACCCGATCAGGT
CGTGGCTATCGCCAGCAACGGTGGCGGCAAGCAAGCGCTCGAAACGGTGCAGCGGCTGTTGCCGGTGCTG
TGCCAGGACCATGGCCTGACTCCGGACCAAGTGGTGGCTATCGCCAGCCACGATGGCGGCAAGCAAGCGC
TCGAAACGGTGCAGCGGCTGTTGCCGGTGCTGTGCCAGGACCATGGCCTGCGAGACGTC
