>Addgene plasmid #63359 | pFusX3-14 | depositor partial sequence | sequence record 105237 | FusX3
CGTCTCCATGGCCTGACCCCGGACCAAGTGGTGGCTATCGAGACCGGCGCCGCTACGGGCGCGTCCCATT
CGCCATTCAGGCTGCGCAACTGTTGGGAAGGGCGATCGGTGCGGGCTCTTCGCTATTACGCCAGCTGGCG
AAAGGGGGATGTGCTGCAAGGCGATTAAGTTGGGAACGCCAGGGTTTTCCCAGTCACGACGTTGTAAAAC
GACGGCCAGTGAGCGCGCGTAATCGACTCACTATAGGGCGAATTGGGTACCGGGCCCCCCCTCGAGGTCC
TCCAGCTTTTGTTCCCTTTAGTGAGGGTTAATTGCGCGCTTGGCGTAATCATGGTCATAGCTGTTTCCTG
TGTGAAATTGTTATCCGCTCACAATTCCACACAACATACGAGCCGGAAGCATAAAGTGTAAAGCCTGGGG
TGCCTAATGAGTGAGCTAACTCACATTAATTGCGTTGCGCTCACTGCCCGCTTTCCACCGGTGGTCTCTG
GCGGCAAGCAAGCGCTCGAAACGGTGCAGCGGCTGTTGCCGGTGCTGTGCCAGGACCATGGCCTGCGAGA
CGTCTAGACCAGCCAGGACAGAAATGCCTCGACTTCGCTGCTACCCAAGGTTGCCGGGTGACGCACACCG
TGGAAACGGATGAAGGCACGAACCCAGTGGACATAAGCCTGTTCGGTTCGTAAGCTGTAATGCAAGTAGC
GTATGCGCTCACGCAACTGGTCCAGAACCTTGACCGAACGCAGCGGTGGTAACGGCGCAGTGGCGGTTTT
CATGGCTTGTTATGACTGTTTTTTTGGGGTACAGTCTATGCCTCGGGCATCCAAGCAGCAAGCGCGTTAC
GCCGTGGGTCGATGTTTGATGTTATGGAGCAGCAACGATGTTACGCAGCAGGGCAGTCGCCCTAAAACAA
AGTTAAACATTATGAGGGAAGCGGTGATCGCCGAAGTATCGACTCAACTATCAGAGGTAGTTGGCGTCAT
CGAGCGCCATCTCGAACCGACGTTGCTGGCCGTACATTTGTACGGCTCCGCAGTGGATGGCGGCCTGAAG
CCACACAGTGATATTGATTTGCTGGTTACGGTGACCGTAAGGCTTGATGAAACAACGCGGCGAGCTTTGA
TCAACGACCTTTTGGAAACTTCGGCTTCCCCTGGAGAGAGCGAGATTCTCCGCGCTGTAGAAGTCACCAT
TGTTGTGCACGACGACATCATTCCGTGGCGTTATCCAGCTAAGCGCGAACTGCAATTTGGAGAATGGCAG
CGCAATGACATTCTTGCAGGTATCTTCGAGCCAGCCACGATCGACATTGATCTGGCTATCTTGCTGACAA
AAGCAAGAGAACATAGCGTTGCCTTGGTAGGTCCAGCGGCGGAGGAACTCTTTGATCCGGTTCCTGAACA
GGATCTATTTGAGGCGCTAAATGAAACCTTAACGCTATGGAACTCGCCGCCCGACTGGGCTGGCGATGAG
CGAAATGTAGTGCTTACGTTGTCCCGCATTTGGTACAGCGCAGTAACCGGCAAAATCGCGCCGAAGGATG
TCGCTGCCGACTGGGCAATGGAGCGCCTGCCGGCCCAGTATCAGCCCGTCATACTTGAAGCTAGACAGGC
TTATCTTGGACAAGAAGAAGATCGCTTGGCCTCGCGCGCAGATCAGTTGGAAGAATTTGTCCACTACGTG
AAAGGCGAGATCACCAAGGTAGTCGGCAAATAACCCTCGAGCCACCCATGACCAAAATCCCTTAACGTGA
GTTACGCGTCGTTCCACTGAGCGTCAGACCCCGTAGAAAAGATCAAAGGATCTTCTTGAGATCCTTTTTT
TCTGCGCGTAATCTGCTGCTTGCAAACAAAAAAACCACCGCTACCAGCGGTGGTTTGTTTGCCGGATCAA
GAGCTACCAACTCTTTTTCCGAAGGTAACTGGCTTCAGCAGAGCGCAGATACCAAATACTGTCCTTCTAG
TGTAGCCGTAGTTAGGCCACCACTTCAAGAACTCTGTAGCACCGCCTACATACCTCGCTCTGCTAATCCT
GTTACCAGTGGCTGCTGCCAGTGGCGATAAGTCGTGTCTTACCGGGTTGGACTCAAGACGATAGTTACCG
GATAAGGCGCAGCGGTCGGGCTGAACGGGGGGTTCGTGCACACAGCCCAGCTTGGAGCGAACGACCTACA
CCGAACTGAGATACCTACAGCGTGAGCATTGAGAAAGCGCCACGCTTCCCGAAGGGAGAAAGGCGGACAG
GTATCCGGTAAGCGGCAGGGTCGGAACAGGAGAGCGCACGAGGGAGCTTCCAGGGGGAAACGCCTGGTAT
CTTTATAGTCCTGTCGGGTTTCGCCACCTCTGACTTGAGCGTCGATTTTTGTGATGCTCGTCAGGGGGGC
GGAGCCTATGGAAAAACGCCAGCAACGCGGCCTTTTTACGGTTCCTGGCCTTTTGCTGGCCTTTTGCTCA
CATGTTCTTTCCTGCGTTATCCCCTGATTCTGTGGATAACCGTATTACCGCCTTTGAGTGAGCTGATACC
GCTCGCCGCAGCCGAACGACCGAGCGCAGCGAGTCAGTGAGCGAGGAAGCGGAAGAGCGCCCAATACGCA
AACCGCCTCTCCCCGCGCGTTGGCCGATTCATTAATGCAGCTGGCACGACAGGTTTCCCGACTGGAAAGC
GGGCAGTGAGCGCAACGCAATTAATACGCGTACCGCTAGCCAGGAAGAGTTTGTAGAAACGCAAAAAGGC
CATCCGTCAGGATGGCCTTCTGCTTAGTTTGATGCCTGGCAGTTTATGGCGGGCGTCCTGCCCGCCACCC
TCCGGGCCGTTGCTTCACAACGTTCAAATCCGCTCCCGGCGGATTTGTCCTACTCAGGAGAGCGTTCACC
GACAAACAACAGATAAAACGAAAGGCCCAGTCTTCCGACTGAGCCTTTCGTTTTATTTGATGCCTGGCAG
TTCCCTACTCTCGCGTTAACGCTAGCATGGATGTTTTCCCAGTCACGACGTTGTAAAACGACGGCCAGTC
TTAAG
