>Addgene plasmid #63359 | pFusX3-14 | addgene partial sequence | sequence record 115566 | pCR8_R1 5'-cgaaccgaacaggcttatgt-3'
CGTCACCCGGCAACCTTGGGTAGCAGCGAAGTCGAGGCATTTCTGTCCTGGCTGGTCTAGACGTCTCGCA
GGCCATGGTCCTGGCACAGCACCGGCAACAGCCGCTGCACCGTTTCGAGCGCTTGCTTGCCGCCATCGTG
GCTGGCGATAGCCACCACTTGGTCCGGAGTCAGGCCATGGTCCTGGCACAGCACCGGCAACAGCCGCTGC
ACCGTTTCGAGCGCTTGCTTGCCGCCACCGTTGCTGGCGATAGCCACGACCTGATCGGGTGTGAGGCCAT
GGTCCTGGCACAGCACCGGCAACAGCCGCTGCACCGTTTCGAGCGCTTGCTTGCCGCCAATGTTGCTGGC
GATAGCCACCACTTGGTCCGGGGTCAGGCCATGGAGACGCTTAAGACTGGCCGTCGTTTTACAACGTCGT
GACTGGGAAAACATCCATGCTAGCGTTAACGCGAGAGTAGGGAACTGCCAGGCATCAAATAAAACGAAAG
GCTCAGTCGGAAGACTGGGCCTTTCGTTTTATCTGTTGTTTGTCGGTGAACGCTCTCCTGAGTAGGACAA
ATCCGCCGGGAGCGGATTTGAACGTTGTGAAGCAACGGCCCGGAGGGTGGCGGGCAGGACGCCCGCCATA
AACTGCCAGGCATCAAACTAAGCAGAAGGCCATCCTGACGGATGGCCTTTTTGCGTTTCTACAAACTCTT
CCTGGCTAGCGGTACGCGTATTAATT
