[The description below was written by a language model from this plasmid's Addgene catalogue record.]
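Description:
pFusX3-14 is a library component plasmid from the FusX system, a Golden Gate-style platform designed for rapid, one-step assembly of TALE repeat arrays. It is built on the FusX3 backbone (about 3 kb without insert), is classified as a TALEN-type vector, and is propagated in E. coli as a high-copy plasmid under spectinomycin selection. The record provides no feature table, so the origin of replication and other backbone elements are not stated, although the listed sequencing primers suggest a pCR8-type backbone.

The insert is a synthetic, pre-assembled trimer of TALE repeats carrying the repeat variable diresidues NI, NG and HD. Under the standard TALE code these recognise A, T and C respectively, which matches the alternative insert name X3_ATC. The trimer was cloned using BsaI sites at both ends, and both sites were destroyed in the process. As a member of the X3 library, this plasmid supplies RVD positions 7 to 9 of the final array. There is no promoter or expression cassette described, which is consistent with its role as a cloning intermediate rather than an expression construct.

In use, a plasmid such as this one is chosen according to the target DNA sequence and combined with the corresponding trimer plasmids from the other positional libraries, so that the repeat modules ligate in a defined order into a receiver TALEN or TALE backbone. Having pre-made triplets for each position reduces the number of assembly steps needed to build custom TALENs and other TALE fusion proteins for genome editing and related genome science applications.
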