Addgene plasmid #63359: pFusX3-14
Purpose: Encodes RVD positions 7-9 in TALEN assembly
Depositing lab: Stephen Ekker. Depositing organization: Mayo Foundation for Medical Education and Research. Publication: FusX: A rapid one-step TALE assembly system for genome science. Ma AC, McNulty MS, Tanya PL, Jarryd CM, Martinez-Galvez G, Argue DP, Lee HB, Urban MD, Bullard CE, Blackburn PR, Man TK, Clark KJ, Ekker SC. Hum Gene Ther. 2016 Jun;27(6):451-63. doi: 10.1089/hum.2015.172 PubMed 26854857.
Backbone
  Vector backbone: FusX3
  Backbone size w/o insert (bp): 3015
  Vector type: TALEN
Growth in bacteria
  Bacterial resistance: Spectinomycin, 50 μg/mL
  Growth temperature: 37°C
  Growth strain: DH5alpha
  Copy number: High Copy
Gene/Insert
  Gene/Insert name: NI NG HD (alt name: X3_ATC)
  Species: Synthetic
  Mutation: none
  Cloning method: Restriction Enzyme; 5′ cloning site BsaI (destroyed during cloning); 3′ cloning site BsaI (destroyed during cloning)
  Sequencing primers: 5′ pCR8_F1; 3′ pCR8_R1
Terms and licenses: Academic/Nonprofit Terms; Industry Terms: Not Available to Industry
How to cite: pFusX3-14 was a gift from Stephen Ekker (Addgene plasmid # 63359 ; http://n2t.net/addgene:63359 ; RRID:Addgene_63359)
